>Addgene plasmid #159038 | pMSR:MSMEG_0028:Dendra | addgene full sequence | sequence record 315601 | Addgene NGS Result
TGATAGAGTTTGTCCTCCCTATCAGTGATAGATAGGCTTAAGGAGTAATACGACTCACTATAGGGAGAAG
GAGGCCATTATGACCACGCCTCAGCACCTTTCCGACCGATACGAACTCGGTGAGATCCTCGGCTTCGGCG
GCATGTCCGAAGTCCACCTGGCGCGCGATCTGCGCCTTCACCGCGATGTCGCGGTGAAAGTGCTGCGCGC
CGACCTTGCGCGCGACCCGAGCTTCTACCTGCGGTTCCGCCGCGAGGCACAGAACGCCGCGGCGCTGAAC
CACCCCGCGATCGTCGCGGTGTACGACACCGGCGAGGCCGAGACACCCAACGGGCCGCTGCCGTACATCG
TCATGGAGTACGTCGACGGTGTGACCCTGCGCGACATCGTCCACACCGACGGTCCGATCGCGCCGCGGCG
TGCGATCGAGATCATCGCCGACGCGTGCCAGGCGCTGAACTTCAGCCACCAGCACGGCATCATCCACCGC
GATGTCAAGCCGGCCAACATCATGATCAGCAAGAACAACGCTGTGAAGGTGATGGACTTCGGCATCGCCC
GCGCGCTGGCCGACACCGGCAACAGCGTCACGCAGACCGCCGCGGTGATCGGCACCGCGCAGTACCTGTC
ACCCGAGCAGGCGCGCGGTGAGACCGTCGATGCGCGCTCGGACGTGTACTCGCTGGGCTGCGTGCTCTAC
GAGATCCTCACCGGTGAACCGCCGTTCATCGGGGATTCGCCCGTCGCGGTCGCCTATCAGCACGTGCGGG
AGGATCCGGTGCCGCCGTCGCGGCGCCATGCCGACGTCACGCCCGAACTGGACGCCGTGGTGCTCAAGGC
GCTGGCCAAGAACCCCGACAACCGGTACCAGACGGCCGCCGAGATGCGCGCCGACCTCATCCGTGTGCAC
GAGGGCCAGGCGCCCGACGCGCCCAAGGTGCTCACCGACGCCGAGCGCACGTCGATGCTGGCCGCCCCGC
CCGCCGACCGCGCGGGCGCGGCCACCCAGGACATGCCCGTGCCGCGTCCGGCCGGGTACAGCAAGCAGCG
CAGCACCTCGGTGGCGCGCTGGCTCATCGCGGTCGCGGTGCTCGCGGTGCTGACCGTGGTGGTGACGGTC
GCGATCAACATGGTCGGCGGCAACCCGCGCAACGTCCAGGTGCCCGACGTCGCCGAACAGTCCGCCGACG
ACGCGCAGGCCGCGCTGCAGAACCGCGGCTTCAAGACCGTCATCGACCGCCAGCCCGACAACGAGGTGCC
GCCCGGCCTGGTGATCGGAACCGATCCCGAGGCGGGTTCCGAGCTGGGCGCGGGGGAGCAGGTCACCATC
AACGTCTCGACGGGGCCCGAGCAGGCCCTTGTGCCCGACGTGGCAGGCCTGACCCCGACGCAGGCCAGGC
AGAAGCTCAAGGACGCCGGGTTCGAGAAGTTCAGGGAGTCGCCGAGCCCGTCGACGCCCGAGCAGAAGGG
CCGGGTGCTCGCGACCAACCCGCAGGCCAACCAGACCGCGGCGATCATCAACGAGATCACGATCGTCGTG
GGTGCGGGCCCGGAGGATGCACCGGTGCTCAGTTGCGCCGGGCAGAACGCCGAGAGCTGCAAGGCGATCC
TGGCCGCGGGCGGTTTCACCAACACCGTCGTCGTCGAGGTCGACAACCCGGCCGCGGCCGGTCAGGTGGT
CGGTACCGAACCGGCCGACGGCCAGTCGGTGCCCAAGGACACCGTGATCCAGATACGGGTGTCGAAGGGC
AACCAGTTCGTGATGCCCGACCTGGTCGGCCAGTTCTGGTCGGACGCCTATCCGCGGCTGACCGCGCTGG
GCTGGACCGGTGTGCTCGACAAGGGACCCGACGTCCGCGACAGCGGTCAGCGCACCAACGCCGTGGTGAC
GCAGAGCCCTTCCGCGGGAACGCCGGTGAACAAGGACGCCAAGATCACGCTGAGCTTCGCTGCGAAGCTT
GGTGCGGCCGCGGGCAACACGCCTGGCATCAATCTGATCAAGGAGGACATGCGTGTCAAGGTGCATATGG
AGGGCAACGTGAACGGTCACGCCTTCGTGATCGAGGGGGAGGGTAAGGGTAAGCCTTACGAAGGGACCCA
GACCGCCAACCTCACCGTCAAGGAGGGCGCCCCTCTCCCATTCTCGTACGATATCCTCACTACCGCGGTG
CATTACGGGAACCGCGTGTTCACCAAGTACCCCGAGGATATCCCTGACTACTTCAAGCAGAGCTTCCCGG
AGGGATACTCCTGGGAGCGGACGATGACCTTCGAAGACAAGGGTATCTGTACGATCCGCAGCGACATCTC
GCTGGAAGGGGACTGTTTCTTCCAGAACGTCCGTTTCAAGGGGACCAACTTTCCGCCGAACGGCCCGGTC
ATGCAGAAGAAGACCCTCAAGTGGGAGCCGAGCACGGAGAAGCTGCACGTTCGGGACGGCCTCCTGGTCG
GCAACATCAACATGGCGCTGCTGCTGGAAGGCGGCGGCCACTACCTATGCGACTTCAAGACCACGTACAA
AGCGAAGAAGGTCGTCCAGCTGCCCGACGCGCACTTCGTGGACCACCGCATCGAAATCCTGGGGAACGAT
TCGGACTACAACAAGGTCAAGTTGTACGAGCACGCTGTGGCACGCTATAGCCCGCTCCCGTCGCAGGTCT
GGTTCGAAGGCGGCGGCGGGGAGAACCTGTATTTCCAGGACTACAAGGACGACGACGACAAGTGATTTAA
ATAACCCCTTGGGGCCTCTAAACGGGTCTTGAGGGGTTTTTTGTTAACTAGCGTACGATCGAATTCCTGC
AGCTCACGGTAACTGATGCCGTATTTGCAGTACCAGCGTACGGCCCACAGAATGATGTCACGCTGAAAAT
GCCGGCCTTTGAATGGGTTCATGTGCAGCTCCATCAGCAAAAGGGGATGATAAGTTTATCACCACCGACT
ATTTGCAACAGTGCCGTTGATCGTGCTATGATCGACTGATGTCATCAGCGGTGGAGTGCAATGTCGTGCA
ATACGAATGGCGAAAAGCCGAGCTCATCGGTCAGCTTCTCAACCTTGGGGTTACCCCCGGCGGTGTGCTG
CTGGTCCACAGCTCCTTCCGTAGCGTCCGGCCCCTCGAAGATGGGCCACTTGGACTGATCGAGGCCCTGC
GTGCTACGCTGGGTCCGGGAGGGACGCTCGTCATGCCCTCGTGGTCAGGTCTGGACGACGAGCCGTTCGA
TCCTGCCACGTCGCCCGTTACACCGGACCTTGGAGTTGTCTCTGACACATTCTGGCGCCTGCCAAATGTA
AAGCGCAGCGCCCATCCATTTGCCTTTGCGGCAGCGGGGCCACAGGCAGAGCAGATCATCTCTGATCCAT
TGCCCCTGCCACCTTACTCGCCTGCAAGCCCGGTCGCCCGTGTCCATGAACTCGATGGGCAGGTACTTCT
CCTCGGCGTGGGACACGATGCCAACACGACGCTGCATCTTGCCGAGTTGATGGCAAAGGTTCCCTATGGG
GTGCCGAGACACTGCACCATTCTTCAGGATGGCAAGTTGGTACGCGTCGATTATCTCGAGAATGACCACT
GCTGTGAGCGCTTTGCCTTGGCGGACAGGTGGCTCAAGGAGAAGAGCCTTCAGAAGGAAGGTCCAGTCGG
TCATGCCTTTGCTCGGTTGATCCGCTCCCGCGACATTGTGGCGACAGCCCTGGGTCAACTGGGCCGAGAT
CCGTTGATCTTCCTGCATCCGCCAGAGGCGGGATGCGAAGAATGCGATGCCGCTCGCCAGTCGATTGGCT
GAGCTCATGAGCGGAGAACGAGATGACGTTGGAGGGGCAAGGTCGCGCTGATTGCTGGGGCAACACGGGG
GATCCACTAGTTCCATGAGCGTCAGACCCCGTAGAAAAGATCAAAGGATCTTCTTGAGATCCTTTTTTTC
TGCGCGTAATCTGCTGCTTGCAAACAAAAAAACCACCGCTACCAGCGGTGGTTTGTTTGCCGGATCAAGA
GCTACCAACTCTTTTTCCGAAGGTAACTGGCTTCAGCAGAGCGCAGATACCAAATACTGTCCTTCTAGTG
TAGCCGTAGTTAGGCCACCACTTCAAGAACTCTGTAGCACCGCCTACATACCTCGCTCTGCTAATCCTGT
TACCAGTGGCTGCTGCCAGTGGCGATAAGTCGTGTCTTACCGGGTTGGACTCAAGACGATAGTTACCGGA
TAAGGCGCAGCGGTCGGGCTGAACGGGGGGTTCGTGCACACAGCCCAGCTTGGAGCGAACGACCTACACC
GAACTGAGATACCTACAGCGTGAGCTATGAGAAAGCGCCACGCTTCCCGAGGGGAGAAAGGCGGACAGGT
ATCCGGTAAGCGGCAGGGTCGGAACAGGAGAGCGCACGAGGGAGCTTCCAGGGGGAAACGCCTGGTATCT
TTATAGTCCTGTCGGGTTTCGCCACCTCTGACTTGAGCGTCGATTTTTGTGATGCTCGTCAGGGGGGCGG
AGCCTATGGAAAAACGCCAGCAACGCGGCCTTTTTACGGTTCCTGGCCTTTTGCTGGCCTTTTGCTCACA
TGTTCTTTCCTGCGTTATCCCCTGATTCTGTGGATAACCGTATTACCGCCTTTGAGTGAGCTGATACCGC
TCGCCGCAGCCGAACGACCGAGCGCAACGCGTGCGGCCGCGGTACCCGGGGATCCTCTAGAGTCGACCAC
CAAGGGCACCATCTCTGCTTGGGCCACCCCGTTGGCCGCAGCCAGCTCGCTGAGAGCCGTGAACGACAGG
GCGAACGCCAGCCCGCCGACGGCGAGGGTTCCGACCGCTGCAACTCCCGGTGCAACCTTGTCCCGGTCTA
TTCTCTTCACTGCACCAGCTCCAATCTGGTGTGAATGCCCCTCGTCTGTTCGCGCAGGCGGGGGGCTCTA
TTCGTTTGTCAGCATCGAAAGTAGCCAGATCAGGGATGCGTTGCAACCGCGTATGCCCAGGTCAGAAGAG
TCGCACAAGAGTTGCAGACCCCTGGAAAGAAAAATGGCCAGAGGGCGAAAACACCCTCTGACCAGCGGAG
CGGGCGACGGGAATCGAACCCGCGTAGCTAGTTTGGAAGAATGGGTGTCTGCCGACCACATATGGGCCGG
TCAAGATAGGTTTTTACCCCCTCTCGGCTGCATCCTCTAAGTGGAAAGAAATTGCAGGTCGTAGAAGCGC
GTTGAAGCCTGAGAGTTGCACAGGAGTTGCAACCCGGTAGCCTTGTTCACGACGAGAGGAGACCTAGTTG
GCACGTCGCGGATGGGGATCGCTGAAGACTCAGCGCAGCGGGAGGATCCAAGCCTCATACGTCAACCCGC
AGGACGGTGTGAGGTACTACGCGCTGCAGACCTACGACAACAAGATGGACGCCGAAGCCTGGCTCGCGGG
CGAGAAGCGGCTCATCGAGATGGAGACCTGGACCCCTCCACAGGACCGGGCGAAGAAGGCAGCCGCCAGC
GCCATCACGCTGGAGGAGTACACCCGGAAGTGGCTCGTGGAGCGCGACCTCGCAGACGGCACCAGGGATC
TGTACAGCGGGCACGCGGAGCGCCGCATCTACCCGGTGCTAGGTGAAGTGGCGGTCACAGAGATGACGCC
AGCTCTGGTGCGTGCGTGGTGGGCCGGGATGGGTAGGAAGCACCCGACTGCCCGCCGGCATGCCTACAAC
GTCCTCCGGGCGGTGATGAACACAGCGGTCGAGGACAAGCTGATCGCAGAGAACCCGTGCCGGATCGAGC
AGAAGGCAGCCGATGAGCGCGACGTAGAGGCGCTGACGCCTGAGGAGCTGGACATCGTCGCCGCTGAGAT
CTTCGAGCACTACCGGATCGCGGCATACATCCTGGCGTGGACGAGCCTCCGGTTCGGAGAGCTGATCGAG
CTTCGCCGCAAGGACATCGTGGACGACGGCATGACGATGAAGCTCCGGGTGCGCCGTGGCGCTTCCCGCG
TGGGGAACAAGATCGTCGTTGGCAACGCCAAGACCGTCCGGTCGAAGCGTCCTGTGACGGTTCCGCCTCA
CGTCGCGGAGATGATCCGAGCGCACATGAAGGACCGTACGAAGATGAACAAGGGCCCCGAGGCATTCCTG
GTGACCACGACGCAGGGCAACCGGCTGTCGAAGTCCGCGTTCACCAAGTCGCTGAAGCGTGGCTACGCCA
AGATCGGTCGGCCGGAACTCCGCATCCACGACCTCCGCGCTGTCGGCGCTACGTTCGCCGCTCAGGCAGG
TGCGACGACCAAGGAGCTGATGGCCCGTCTCGGTCACACGACTCCTAGGATGGCGATGAAGTACCAGATG
GCGTCTGAGGCCCGCGACGAGGCTATCGCTGAGGCGATGTCCAAGCTGGCCAAGACCTCCTGAAACGCAA
AAAGCCCCCCTCCCAAGGACACTGAGTCCTAAAGAGGGGGGTTTCTTGTCAGTACGCGAAGAACCACGCC
TGGCCGCGAGCGCCAGCACCGCCGCTCTGTGCGGAGACCTGGGCACCAGCCCCGCCGCCGCCAGGAGCAT
TGCCGTTCCCGCCAGAAATCTAGACGGTGACCACAACGCGCCCGCTTTGATCGGGGACGTCGAAATATTG
GATCGTCGGCACCGTCACGGCCGTGGGAGGCGGCACGATCCGCGACGTGATGATCGGCCGCATCCCCACG
GTGCTGCGCAGTGAGCTCTACGCCATCCCGGCGTTGATCTGTGCGTTCGCACGCACAGGCCCGGTGTGAG
AAGGGTCTCTGACGAGCGGGAGAACTCCCTATCAG
Features (pLannotate 1.2.2; 14 found; start..end, strand, type, name):
     15..32      +  promoter       tight TRE promoter (fragment): Tet-responsive promoter PTight, consisting of seven tet operator sequences followed by the minimal CMV promoter
     46..64      +  promoter       T7 promoter: promoter for bacteriophage T7 RNA polymerase
     80..1954    +  CDS            pknB: PKNB_MYCS2 - Experimental evidence at protein level: Swiss-Prot protein existence level 1. Protein kinase that regulates many aspects of mycobacterial physiology. Is a key component of a signal transduction pathway that regulates cell growth, cell shape and cell division via phosphorylation of target proteins (By similarity). Probably phosphorylates RseA (PubMed:20025669). From Mycolicibacterium smegmatis (strain ATCC 700084 / mc(2)155) (Mycobacterium smegmatis).
   1976..2662    +  CDS            Dendra2: Dendra2 is a photoconvertible green fluorescent protein published in 2006, derived from Dendronephthya sp.. It has high acid sensitivity.
   2702..2722    +  CDS            FLAG (fragment): FLAG® epitope tag, followed by an enterokinase cleavage site
   2731..2773    +  terminator     T7 terminator (fragment): transcription terminator for bacteriophage T7 RNA polymerase
   2979..3779    +  CDS            ApmR: aminoglycoside 3-N-acetyltransferase type IV ; aac(3)IV; confers resistance to apramycin (Paget and Davies, 1996)
   3846..3863    -  misc_feature   MCS (fragment): pBluescript multiple cloning site
   3904..4492    +  rep_origin     ori: high-copy-number ColE1/pMB1/pBR322/pUC origin of replication
   4660..4688    +  misc_feature   MCS (fragment): pUC18/19 multiple cloning site
   5248..6360    +  CDS            33: VINT_BPML5 - Also known as int. Protein inferred from homology: Swiss-Prot protein existence level 3. Integrase is necessary for integration of the phage into the host genome by site-specific recombination. From Mycobacterium phage L5 (Mycobacteriophage L5).
   6422..6526    -  CDS            32 (fragment): VG32_BPML5 - Protein predicted: Swiss-Prot protein existence level 4. From Mycobacterium phage L5 (Mycobacteriophage L5).
   6582..6686    +  CDS            Y4104_STRCO (fragment): Protein inferred from homology: Swiss-Prot protein existence level 3. From Streptomyces coelicolor (strain ATCC BAA-471 / A3(2) / M145).
   6744..8       +  promoter       tight TRE promoter (fragment) (across the origin): Tet-responsive promoter PTight, consisting of seven tet operator sequences followed by the minimal CMV promoter
