[The description below was written by a language model from this plasmid's Addgene catalogue record and pLannotate feature annotations shown in this document.]
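Description:
pMSR:MSMEG_0028:Dendra is a 6,755-nt shuttle plasmid from the Mycobacterial Systems Resource, built on the pMSR:Dendra backbone. It serves both as an E. coli expression vector and as an integrating mycobacterial expression vector. In E. coli it replicates at high copy from a ColE1/pUC-type origin and is selected with apramycin through the aac(3)IV acetyltransferase gene. It has no annotated mycobacterial replication origin. Instead it carries the mycobacteriophage L5 integrase gene, with an adjacent fragment of L5 gene 32, which allows site-specific, single-copy insertion at the L5 attachment site of the mycobacterial chromosome.

The insert is the M. smegmatis open reading frame MSMEG_0028, which the annotation identifies as pknB, a serine/threonine protein kinase involved in regulating cell growth, shape and division. It was inserted by ligation-independent cloning and is fused at its C terminus, through a Gly-Ala linker, to the green-to-red photoconvertible fluorescent protein Dendra2 and a single FLAG epitope. A T7 terminator fragment follows the fusion.

Two promoters lie upstream. One is the recorded pmycTetO promoter; its tet operator sequences most likely explain the short "tight TRE" fragment hits in the automated annotation, rather than any mammalian element being present. This promoter is presumably intended for tetracycline-regulated expression in mycobacteria. The other is a T7 promoter, which supports the stated purpose of T7-driven expression of the fusion in E. coli. The design lends itself to imaging the localisation of the tagged protein and to detecting or purifying it via FLAG.
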