Addgene plasmid #159038: pMSR:MSMEG_0028:Dendra
Purpose: T7 expression of C-term fluorescent fusion in E. coli
Depositing lab: Keith Derbyshire & Joseph Wade. Depositing organization: Wadsworth Center, New York State Department of Health. Publication: A Mycobacterial Systems Resource for the Research Community. Judd JA, Canestrari J, Clark R, Joseph A, Lapierre P, Lasek-Nesselquist E, Mir M, Palumbo M, Smith C, Stone M, Upadhyay A, Wirth SE, Dedrick RM, Meier CG, Russell DA, Dills A, Dove E, Kester J, Wolf ID, Zhu J, Rubin ER, Fortune S, Hatfull GF, Gray TA, Wade JT, Derbyshire KM. mBio. 2021 Mar 2;12(2). pii: mBio.02401-20. doi: 10.1128/mBio.02401-20. PubMed 33653882.
Backbone
  Vector backbone: pMSR:Dendra
  Vector type: Bacterial Expression ; Integrating Mycobacterial Expression Vector attL5
Growth in bacteria
  Bacterial resistance: Apramycin, 25 μg/mL
  Growth temperature: 37°C
  Growth strain: DH5alpha
  Copy number: High Copy
Gene/Insert
  Gene/Insert name: MSMEG_0028
  Species: M. smegmatis
  Promoter: pmycTetO
  Tag / fusion protein: Gly-Ala Linker/Dendra2/1x Flag Tag (C terminal on insert)
  Cloning method: Ligation Independent Cloning
  Sequencing primers: 5′ TGATAGAGTTTGTCCTCCCTATCAG; 3′ TCCATATGCACCTTGACACG
Terms and licenses: Academic/Nonprofit Terms; Industry Terms: Not Available to Industry
Depositor comments: NCBI reference sequence: CP000480.1. 5' cloning site: Ase1, destroyed during cloning. 3' cloning site: HindIII, not destroyed during cloning
How to cite: pMSR:MSMEG_0028:Dendra was a gift from Keith Derbyshire & Joseph Wade (Addgene plasmid # 159038 ; http://n2t.net/addgene:159038 ; RRID:Addgene_159038)
